Addgene plasmid #228331: pMT1876
Purpose: Homoserine lactone (HSL)-regulatable EGFP expression
Depositing lab: Jun Ishii. Depositing organization: Kobe University. Publication: Designing strong inducible synthetic promoters in yeasts. Tominaga M, Shima Y, Nozaki K, Ito Y, Someda M, Shoya Y, Hashii N, Obata C, Matsumoto-Kitano M, Suematsu K, Matsukawa T, Hosoya K, Hashiba N, Kondo A, Ishii J. Nat Commun. 2024 Dec 19;15(1):10653. doi: 10.1038/s41467-024-54865-z. PubMed 39702268.
Backbone
  Vector backbone: pUC19
  Vector type: Yeast Expression, Synthetic Biology
  Selectable markers: Hygromycin
Growth in bacteria
  Bacterial resistance: Ampicillin, 100 μg/mL
  Growth temperature: 37°C
  Growth strain: DH5alpha
  Copy number: High Copy
Gene/Insert
  Gene/Insert name: EGFP
  Species: Synthetic; Aequorea victoria
  Promoter: Homoserine lactone (HSL)-regulatable synthetic promoter (KpHsl10.3)
  Cloning method: Ligation Independent Cloning
Terms and licenses: Academic/Nonprofit Terms; Industry Terms: Not Available to Industry
How to cite: pMT1876 was a gift from Jun Ishii (Addgene plasmid # 228331 ; http://n2t.net/addgene:228331 ; RRID:Addgene_228331)
