[The description below was written by a language model from this plasmid's Addgene catalogue record and pLannotate feature annotations shown in this document.]
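Description:
pMT1876 is a pUC19-based yeast expression plasmid built for synthetic biology work, carrying an EGFP reporter whose expression can be regulated by homoserine lactone (HSL). In E. coli it is maintained at high copy through the ColE1/pUC origin and selected with ampicillin via the bla gene. Remnants of the pUC lac region (CAP site, lac promoter and operator, lacZα and MCS fragments) are backbone carry-over rather than functional payload. No yeast replication origin or centromere is annotated, which suggests the plasmid is meant to integrate into the genome rather than replicate episomally, although the record does not say so explicitly.

The reporter cassette places EGFP under the synthetic HSL-regulatable promoter KpHsl10.3. The feature table detects only a short AOX1 promoter fragment immediately upstream of the coding sequence, consistent with a synthetic design built on an AOX1-derived core promoter. The HSL-responsive operator elements themselves are not annotated. Transcription ends at the AOX1 terminator from Komagataella phaffii (Pichia pastoris). These AOX1 parts and the "Kp" prefix point to K. phaffii as the intended host, though the record lists only "yeast expression". Selection in yeast relies on a hygromycin resistance cassette: the hph phosphotransferase gene driven by a TEF1 promoter fragment and followed by a CYC1 terminator fragment. A full-length ARG4 (argininosuccinate lyase) sequence matched to S. cerevisiae is also present and could serve as an auxotrophic marker or an integration homology region, but its role is not stated.

No HSL-responsive transcription factor is annotated on this plasmid, so it presumably must be supplied separately. The construct serves as a fluorescent readout for characterising the strength and inducibility of this synthetic promoter.
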