Features (pLannotate 1.2.2; 21 found; start..end, strand, type, name):
     96..200     +  promoter       AmpR promoter: bla
    201..1061    +  CDS            AmpR: β-lactamase; bla; confers resistance to ampicillin, carbenicillin, and related antibiotics
   1232..1820    +  rep_origin     ori: high-copy-number ColE1/pMB1/pBR322/pUC origin of replication
   2003..2095    +  CDS            lacI (fragment): lac repressor; lacI; The lac repressor binds to the lac operator to inhibit transcription in E. coli. This inhibition can be relieved by adding lactose or isopropyl-β-D-thiogalactopyranoside (IPTG).
   2108..2129    +  protein_bind   CAP binding site: CAP binding activates transcription in the presence of cAMP. E. coli catabolite activator protein
   2144..2174    +  promoter       lac promoter: promoter for the E. coli lac operon
   2182..2198    +  protein_bind   lac operator: The lac repressor binds to the lac operator to inhibit transcription in E. coli. This inhibition can be relieved by adding lactose or isopropyl-β-D-thiogalactopyranoside (IPTG). lac repressor encoded by lacI
   2243..2311    +  CDS            DED81 (fragment): SYNC_SACPA - Protein inferred from homology: Swiss-Prot protein existence level 3. From Saccharomyces paradoxus (Yeast) (Saccharomyces douglasii).
   2503..3867    +  CDS            ARG4: ARLY_YEAST - Experimental evidence at protein level: Swiss-Prot protein existence level 1. From Saccharomyces cerevisiae (strain ATCC 204508 / S288c) (Baker's yeast).
   4288..4453    +  promoter       AOX1 promoter (fragment): Pichia pastoris AOX1; inducible promoter, regulated by methanol
   4460..5176    +  CDS            EGFP: EGFP is a basic (constitutively fluorescent) green fluorescent protein published in 1996, derived from Aequorea victoria. It is reported to be a rapidly-maturing weak dimer with moderate acid sensitivity.
   5185..5250    +  CDS            AOX1 (fragment): ALOX1_KOMPC - Experimental evidence at protein level: Swiss-Prot protein existence level 1. Major isoform of alcohol oxidase, which catalyzes the oxidation of methanol to formaldehyde and hydrogen peroxide, the first step in the methanol utilization pathway of methylotrophic yeasts. From Komagataella phaffii (strain ATCC 76273 / CBS 7435 / CECT 11047 / NRRL Y-11430 / Wegner 21-1) (Yeast) (Pichia pastoris).
   5254..5500    +  terminator     AOX1 terminator: Pichia pastoris AOX1; transcription terminator for AOX1
   5521..5546    -  misc_feature   MCS (fragment): pUC18/19 multiple cloning site
   5545..5883    +  promoter       TEF1 promoter (fragment): S. cerevisiae TEF1; promoter for EF-1α
   5897..6919    +  CDS            hph: KHYB_ECOLX - Experimental evidence at protein level: Swiss-Prot protein existence level 1. The aminoglycoside phosphotransferases achieve inactivation of their antibiotic substrates by phosphorylation. Only phosphorylates hygromycin and closely related compounds such as demethyl analogs and destomycin. From Escherichia coli.
   6934..7047    +  terminator     CYC1 terminator (fragment): S. cerevisiae CYC1; transcription terminator for CYC1
   7050..7107    -  CDS            lacI (fragment): lac repressor; lacI; The lac repressor binds to the lac operator to inhibit transcription in E. coli. This inhibition can be relieved by adding lactose or isopropyl-β-D-thiogalactopyranoside (IPTG).
   7125..7282    +  CDS            lacZα (fragment): LacZα fragment of β-galactosidase; lacZ fragment
   7288..7387    -  misc_feature   bom (fragment): basis of mobility region from pBR322
   7489..1       -  CDS            rop (fragment) (across the origin): Rop protein, which maintains plasmids at low copy number; rop
>Addgene plasmid #228331 | pMT1876 | addgene full sequence | sequence record 457685 | Addgene NGS Result
GACGAAAGGGCCTCGTGATACGCCTATTTTTATAGGTTAATGTCATGATAATAATGGTTTCTTAGACGTC
AGGTGGCACTTTTCGGGGAAATGTGCGCGGAACCCCTATTTGTTTATTTTTCTAAATACATTCAAATATG
TATCCGCTCATGAGACAATAACCCTGATAAATGCTTCAATAATATTGAAAAAGGAAGAGTATGAGTATTC
AACATTTCCGTGTCGCCCTTATTCCCTTTTTTGCGGCATTTTGCCTTCCTGTTTTTGCTCACCCAGAAAC
GCTGGTGAAAGTAAAAGATGCTGAAGATCAGTTGGGTGCACGAGTGGGTTACATCGAACTGGATCTCAAC
AGCGGTAAGATCCTTGAGAGTTTTCGCCCCGAAGAACGTTTTCCAATGATGAGCACTTTTAAAGTTCTGC
TATGTGGCGCGGTATTATCCCGTATTGACGCCGGGCAAGAGCAACTCGGTCGCCGCATACACTATTCTCA
GAATGACTTGGTTGAGTACTCACCAGTCACAGAAAAGCATCTTACGGATGGCATGACAGTAAGAGAATTA
TGCAGTGCTGCCATAACCATGAGTGATAACACTGCGGCCAACTTACTTCTGACAACGATCGGAGGACCGA
AGGAGCTAACCGCTTTTTTGCACAACATGGGGGATCATGTAACTCGCCTTGATCGTTGGGAACCGGAGCT
GAATGAAGCCATACCAAACGACGAGCGTGACACCACGATGCCTGTAGCAATGGCAACAACGTTGCGCAAA
CTATTAACTGGCGAACTACTTACTCTAGCTTCCCGGCAACAATTAATAGACTGGATGGAGGCGGATAAAG
TTGCAGGACCACTTCTGCGCTCGGCCCTTCCGGCTGGCTGGTTTATTGCTGATAAATCTGGAGCCGGTGA
GCGTGGGTCTCGCGGTATCATTGCAGCACTGGGGCCAGATGGTAAGCCCTCCCGTATCGTAGTTATCTAC
ACGACGGGGAGTCAGGCAACTATGGATGAACGAAATAGACAGATCTCTGAGATAGGTGCCTCACTGATTA
AGCATTGGTAACTGTCAGACCAAGTTTACTCATATATACTTTAGATTGATTTAAAACTTCATTTTTAATT
TAAAAGGATCTAGGTGAAGATCCTTTTTGATAATCTCATGACCAAAATCCCTTAACGTGAGTTTTCGTTC
CACTGAGCGTCAGACCCCGTAGAAAAGATCAAAGGATCTTCTTGAGATCCTTTTTTTCTGCGCGTAATCT
GCTGCTTGCAAACAAAAAAACCACCGCTACCAGCGGTGGTTTGTTTGCCGGATCAAGAGCTACCAACTCT
TTTTCCGAAGGTAACTGGCTTCAGCAGAGCGCAGATACCAAATACTGTTCTTCTAGTGTAGCCGTAGTTA
GGCCACCACTTCAAGAACTCTGTAGCACCGCCTACATACCTCGCTCTGCTAATCCTGTTACCAGTGGCTG
CTGCCAGTGGCGATAAGTCGTGTCTTACCGGGTTGGACTCAAGACGATAGTTACCGGATAAGGCGCAGCG
GTCGGGCTGAACGGGGGGTTCGTGCACACAGCCCAGCTTGGAGCGAACGACCTACACCGAACTGAGATAC
CTACAGCGTGAGCTATGAGAAAGCGCCACGCTTCCCGAAGGGAGAAAGGCGGACAGGTATCCGGTAAGCG
GCAGGGTCGGAACAGGAGAGCGCACGAGGGAGCTTCCAGGGGGAAACGCCTGGTATCTTTATAGTCCTGT
CGGGTTTCGCCACCTCTGACTTGAGCGTCGATTTTTGTGATGCTCGTCAGGGGGGCGGAGCCTATGGAAA
AACGCCAGCAACGCGGCCTTTTTACGGTTCCTGGCCTTTTGCTGGCCTTTTGCTCACATGTTCTTTCCTG
CGTTATCCCCTGATTCTGTGGATAACCGTATTACCGCCTTTGAGTGAGCTGATACCGCTCGCCGCAGCCG
AACGACCGAGCGCAGCGAGTCAGTGAGCGAGGAAGCGGAAGAGCGCCCAATACGCAAACCGCCTCTCCCC
GCGCGTTGGCCGATTCATTAATGCAGCTGGCACGACAGGTTTCCCGACTGGAAAGCGGGCAGTGAGCGCA
ACGCAATTAATGTGAGTTAGCTCACTCATTAGGCACCCCAGGCTTTACACTTTATGCTTCCGGCTCGTAT
GTTGTGTGGAATTGTGAGCGGATAACAATTTCACACAGGAAACAGCTATGACCATGATTACGCCGCTAGC
CATGGTTGTGCGACAGATTCACTGTGAAAGACTGTTCATTATACCCACGTTTCACTGGGAGATGTAAGCC
TTAGGTGTTTTACCCTGATTAGATAATACAATAACCAACAGAAATACGAGAATCTAAACTAATTTCGATG
ATTCATTTTTCTTTTTACCGCGCTGCCTCTTTTGGCAATTCTTTCACCTATATTCTACCTTCTCTTTCCT
TTTGTTCTAAACTTATTACCAGCTATCTATGTCGAATCAAGAAGAAGGACTTAAACTGTGGGGTGGCAGG
TTTACTGGGGCTACTGACCCCTTGATGGATTTGTATAACGCTTCCTTACCTTACGACAAGAAAATGTACA
AGGTGGATTTAGAAGGAACAAAAGTTTACACTGAGGGCCTGGAGAAAATTAATTTGCTAACTAAAGACGA
ACTAAGTGAGATTCATCGTGGTCTCAAATTGATTGAAGCAGAGTGGGCAGAAGGGAAGTTTGTTGAGAAG
CCAGGGGATGAGGATATTCACACTGCTAATGAACGTCGCTTGGGTGAGTTGATTGGTCGTGGAATCTCTG
GTAAGGTTCATACCGGAAGGTCTAGAAATGATCAAGTTGCCACTGATATGCGGTTGTATGTCAGAGACAA
TCTAACTCAGTTGGCTGACTATCTGAAGCAGTTCATTCAAGTAATCATCAAGAGAGCTGAACAGGAAATA
GACGTCTTGATGCCCGGTTATACTCACTTGCAAAGAGCTCAACCAATCAGATGGTCTCACTGGTTGAGCA
TGTATGCTACCTATTTCACTGAAGATTATGAGAGACTGAATCAAATCGTTAAAAGGTTGAACAAATCCCC
ATTGGGAGCTGGAGCTTTGGCTGGTCATCCTTATGGAATTGATCGTGAATACATTGCTGAGAGATTAGGG
TTTGATTCTGTTATTGGTAATTCTTTGGCCGCTGTTTCAGACAGAGATTTTGTAGTCGAAACCATGTTCT
GGTCTTCGTTGTTTATGAATCATATTTCTCGATTCTCAGAAGATTTGATCATTTACTCCACTGGAGAGTT
TGGATTTATCAAGTTGGCAGATGCTTATTCTACTGGATCTTCTCTGATGCCTCAAAAAAAAAACCCAGAC
TCTTTGGAGTTATTGAGGGGTAAATCTGGTAGATGTTTTGGGGCCTTGGCTGGTTTCCTCATGTCTATTA
AGTCCATTCCGTCAACCTATAACAAAGATATGCAAGAGGATAAGGAGCCTTTATTTGATACTCTAATCAC
TGTAGAGCACTCGATTTTGATAGCATCCGGTGTAGTTTCTACCTTGAACATTGATGCCGAACGAATGAAG
AATGCTCTAACTATGGATATGCTGGCTACAGATCTTGCCGACTATTTAGTTAGAAGGGGAGTTCCATTCA
GAGAAACTCACCACATTTCTGGTGAATGTGTCAGACAAGCCGAGGAGTTGAACCTTTCTGGTATTGATCA
GTTGTCCCTCGAACAATTGAAATCCATTGACTCCCGTTTTGAGGCTGATGTGGCTTCAACGTTTGACTTT
GAAGCCAGTGTTGAAAAAAGAACTGCCACCGGAGGAACTTCTAAGACTGCTGTTTTAAAGCAATTGGATG
CACTGAATGAAAAGCTAGAGTCTTGACTGCAGGTCGACAGCGTGTTTTTTATTCCTTAAGTTACGCAAGG
TCGAACATAAGTACCTGTAGGATCGTACAGGTTTACGCAAGGTCGAACATAAGTACCTGTAGGATCGTAC
AGGTCGCTATTACGCCAGCGGATCCACCTGTAGGATCGTACAGGTGAACCTGTAGGATCGTACAGGTCAA
CCTGTAGGATCGTACAGGTACGTATGTGATCCGGATGATAATGTTAAGTTACGCAAGGTCGAACATAAGT
ACCTGTAGGATCGTACAGGTTTACGCAAGGTCGAACATAAGTACCTGTAGGATCGTACAGGTCGCTATTA
CGCCAGCGGATCCAACTGTAAAATCGGACAGGTGAAACTGTAAAATCGGACAGGTCAAACTGTAAAATCG
GACAGGTACGTATGTGAAGCAATATATAAACAGAAGGAAGCTGCCCTGTCTTAAACCTTTTTTTTTATCA
TCATTATTAGCTTACTTTCATAATTGCGACTGGTTCCAATTGACAAGCTTTTGATTTTAACGACTTTTAA
CGACAACTTGAGAAGATCAAAAAACAACTAATTATTCGAAACGACTAGTATGGTTTCTAAGGGTGAAGAG
TTGTTCACTGGTGTTGTTCCAATCTTGGTTGAGTTGGACGGTGACGTTAACGGACACAAGTTCTCTGTTT
CTGGTGAAGGTGAGGGTGACGCTACTTACGGAAAGTTGACTTTGAAGTTCATCTGTACTACTGGTAAGTT
GCCAGTTCCATGGCCAACTTTGGTTACTACTTTGACTTACGGTGTTCAGTGTTTCTCCAGATACCCAGAC
CACATGAAGCAGCACGATTTCTTCAAGTCTGCTATGCCAGAGGGTTACGTTCAAGAGAGAACTATCTTCT
TCAAGGACGACGGTAACTACAAGACTAGAGCTGAGGTTAAGTTCGAGGGTGACACATTGGTTAACAGAAT
CGAGTTGAAGGGTATCGACTTCAAAGAGGACGGAAACATCTTGGGTCACAAGTTGGAGTACAACTACAAC
TCCCACAACGTTTACATCATGGCTGACAAGCAGAAGAACGGTATCAAGGTTAACTTCAAGATCAGACACA
ACATCGAGGACGGTTCCGTTCAATTGGCTGACCACTACCAACAGAACACTCCAATTGGTGACGGTCCAGT
TTTGTTGCCAGACAACCACTACTTGTCCACTCAATCCGCTTTGTCCAAGGACCCAAACGAGAAGAGAGAT
CACATGGTTTTGTTGGAGTTCGTTACTGCTGCTGGTATCACTTTGGGTATGGACGAGTTGTACAAGTAAC
TCGAGCCTTAGACATGACTGTTCCTCAGTTCAAGTTGGGCACTTACGAGAAGACCGGTCTTGCTAGATTC
TAATCAAGAGGATGTCAGAATGCCATTTGCCTGAGAGATGCAGGCTTCATTTTTGATACTTTTTTATTTG
TAACCTATATAGTATAGGATTTTTTTTGTCATTTTGTTTCTTCTCGTACGAGCTTGCTCCTGATCAGCCT
ATCTCGCAGCTGATGAATATCTTGTGGTAGGGGTTTGGGAAAATCATTCGAGTTTGATGTTTTTCTTGGT
ATTTCCCACTCCTCTTCAGAGTACAGAAGATTAAGTGAGACGTTCGTTTGTGCAAGCTTAGATCCCCGGG
TACCGAGCTCGAATTCGCCGTACCACTTCAAAACACCCAAGCACAGCATACTAAATTTCCCCTCTTTCTT
CCTCTAGGGTGTCGTTAATTACCCGTACTAAAGGTTTGGAAAAGAAAAAAGAGACCGCCTCGTTTCTTTT
TCTTCGTCGAAAAAGGCAATAAAAATTTTTATCACGTTTCTTTTTCTTGAAAATTTTTTTTTTTGATTTT
TTTCTCTTTCGATGACCTCCCATTGATATTTAAGTTAATAAACGGTCTTCAATTTCTCAAGTTTCAGTTT
CATTTTTCTTGTTCTATTACAACTTTTTTTACTTCTTGCTCATTAGAAAGAAAGCATAGCAATCTAATCT
AAGTTTTAATTACAAAATGAAGAAGCCAGAGTTGACTGCTACTTCCGTTGAGAAGTTCTTGATCGAGAAG
TTCGACTCCGTTTCCGACTTGATGCAATTGTCTGAAGGTGAAGAGTCCAGAGCTTTCTCCTTTGACGTTG
GTGGTAGAGGTTACGTTTTGAGAGTTAATTCCTGTGCTGACGGTTTCTACAAGGACAGATACGTTTACAG
ACACTTCGCTTCCGCTGCTTTGCCAATTCCAGAGGTTTTGGACATTGGTGAGTTCTCCGAGTCCTTGACT
TACTGTATCTCCAGAAGAGCTCAGGGAGTTACATTGCAAGACTTGCCAGAAACTGAGTTGCCAGCTGTTT
TGCAACCAGTTGCTGAAGCTATGGACGCTATTGCTGCTGCTGACTTGTCTCAAACTTCTGGTTTTGGTCC
ATTCGGTCCACAGGGTATTGGTCAGTACACTACTTGGAGAGACTTCATCTGTGCTATCGCTGACCCACAT
GTTTACCACTGGCAAACTGTTATGGACGATACTGTTTCCGCTTCCGTTGCTCAGGCTTTGGACGAATTGA
TGTTGTGGGCTGAAGATTGTCCTGAGGTTAGACATTTGGTTCACGCTGACTTCGGTTCCAACAACGTTTT
GACTGACAACGGTAGAATCACTGCTGTTATCGACTGGTCCGAAGCTATGTTCGGTGACTCTCAATACGAG
GTTGCTAACATCTTCTTTTGGAGACCATGGTTGGCTTGTATGGAACAGCAGACTAGATACTTCGAGAGAA
GACACCCAGAATTGGCTGGTTCCCCAAGATTGAGAGCTTACATGTTGAGAATCGGTTTGGACCAGTTGTA
CCAGTCCTTGGTTGATGGTAACTTCGATGATGCTGCTTGGGCTCAAGGTAGATGTGACGCTATCGTTAGA
TCCGGTGCTGGTACTGTTGGTAGAACTCAGATTGCTAGAAGATCCGCTGCTGTTTGGACTGACGGTTGTG
TTGAAGTTTTGGCTGACTCCGGTAACAGAAGACCATCCACTAGACCAAGAGCTAAAGAGGTTGGTAGAGT
TTAAGTATTAAGAACGTTATTTATATTTCAAATTTTTCTTTTTTTTCTCTACAGACGCTGTACGCATGTA
ACATTATACTGAAAACCTTGCTTGAGAAGGTTTTGGGACGCTCGAAGATCCAGCTGCATTAATGAATCGG
CCAACGCGCGGGGAGAGGCGGTTTGCGTATTGGGCGCTCTTCCGCTTCCTCGGAATTCACTGGCCGTCGT
TTTACAACGTCGTGACTGGGAAAACCCTGGCGTTACCCAACTTAATCGCCTTGCAGCACATCCCCCTTTC
GCCAGCTGGCGTAATAGCGAAGAGGCCCGCACCGATCGCCCTTCCCAACAGTTGCGCAGCCTGAATGGCG
AATGGCGCCTGATGCGGTATTTTCTCCTTACGCATCTGTGCGGTATTTCACACCGCATATGGTGCACTCT
CAGTACAATCTGCTCTGATGCCGCATAGTTAAGCCAGCCCCGACACCCGCCAACACCCGCTGACGCGCCC
TGACGGGCTTGTCTGCTCCCGGCATCCGCTTACAGACAAGCTGTGACCGTCTCCGGGAGCTGCATGTGTC
AGAGGTTTTCACCGTCATCACCGAAACGCGCGA
